Addgene plasmid #30460: (-6kb/-58)-GFP
Depositing lab: Gerhart Ryffel. Depositing organization: Universitaetsklinikum Essen. Publication: Distinct promoter elements mediate endodermal and mesodermal expression of the HNF1alpha promoter in transgenic Xenopus. Ryffel GU, Lingott A. Mech Dev. 2000 Jan . 90(1):65-75. 10.1016/S0925-4773(99)00230-0 PubMed 10585563.
Backbone
  Vector backbone: pCSGFP2
  Backbone size w/o insert (bp): 3812
  Vector type: Mammalian Expression
Growth in bacteria
  Bacterial resistance: Ampicillin, 100 μg/mL
  Growth temperature: 37°C
  Growth strain: DH5alpha
  Copy number: High Copy
Gene/Insert
  Gene/Insert name: HNF1a promoter (alt name: LFB1 promoter)
  Species: X. laevis (frog)
  Insert size (bp): 5896
  GenBank ID: AY471617
  Cloning method: Restriction Enzyme; 5′ cloning site EcoRI (not destroyed); 3′ cloning site HindIII (not destroyed)
  Sequencing primers: 5′ n/a
Terms and licenses: Academic/Nonprofit Terms; Industry Terms: Not Available to Industry
Depositor comments: The GFP variant in the plasmid backbone, pCSGFP2, contains the F64L and the S65T mutations resulting in 35 times brighter green emission (as described in Ikawa M et al., Curr. Top. Dev. Biol. 44 (1999), pp. 1–20) This construct contains the 5′ EcoRI fragment of the genomic clone XLF 4b (as described in Zapp D et al., Gene 134 (1993), pp. 251–256) linked to the EcoRI–HindIII fragment of the promoter clone 5Δ594 (as described in Zapp D et al., Mol. Cell. Biol. 13 (1993), pp. 6416–6426). By this strategy the sequence from −6 kbp to −58 bp upstream of the translation initiation codon of the HNF1α gene is linked to the GFP reporter present in pCSGFP2. Please note that there are some small discrepancies between Addgene's quality control sequence and the assembled sequence from the depositor. These discrepancies should not affect the function of the plasmid.
How to cite: (-6kb/-58)-GFP was a gift from Gerhart Ryffel (Addgene plasmid # 30460 ; http://n2t.net/addgene:30460 ; RRID:Addgene_30460)
