[The description below was written by a language model from this plasmid's Addgene catalogue record.]
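Description:
(-6kb/-58)-GFP is a promoter-reporter plasmid in which a long stretch of Xenopus laevis genomic sequence from upstream of the HNF1α gene (also called LFB1) is placed in front of a GFP coding sequence. It is built on the pCSGFP2 backbone (about 3.8 kb without insert) and is catalogued as a mammalian expression vector, although the associated work concerns transgenic Xenopus. The plasmid is maintained in E. coli at high copy number under ampicillin selection. The record includes no feature table, so the origin of replication, polyadenylation signal and other backbone elements are not specified.

The insert of roughly 5.9 kb lies between EcoRI and HindIII sites, both of which are retained. It was assembled from two pieces: a 5′ EcoRI fragment of a genomic clone, joined to an EcoRI–HindIII fragment from a previously characterised promoter deletion clone. Together these cover the region from about −6 kb to −58 bp relative to the HNF1α translation initiation codon, so GFP expression is driven by the regulatory elements of this tissue-specific transcription factor gene rather than by a constitutive promoter. The GFP in the backbone carries the F64L and S65T substitutions, which the depositor describes as giving markedly brighter green emission.

The construct was used to study which promoter elements direct endodermal and mesodermal expression of HNF1α in transgenic frog embryos, with fluorescence reporting promoter activity. The record notes small discrepancies between the repository's quality-control sequence and the depositor's assembled sequence, which are not expected to affect function.
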