>Addgene plasmid #30460 | (-6kb/-58)-GFP | addgene partial sequence | sequence record 37852 | GFP-R 5'-CCATCTAATTCAACAAGAATTGGGACAAC-3'
TCCTTTCTCATGGTGGCTGTGGATCCTGCAAAAAGAACAAGTAGCTTGTATTCTATAGTGTCACCTAAAT
CAAGCTTGGGGAGTCCATGCTCTACCCACCTTCTGTTTCCTCCTCCCCCCCAAAAAAACACACTGTGCAG
CCACAACCAGCAAGTGGTCACCCCCCGGACAGGCTTCTCTGAGACATAGATAAGGGACCCTTGTCACTCT
CTGTTTACATCAGAGCAGAGTAAATCTTCCAAGGTTCATCTTTATCCCTGTGCTTTGCAAGTTACTGAAC
TTTGGACCCCACAAAGTGCATGAGTTAGAGAGGGGGGAGTGCAGAGGAATATGAGGAGGGGTAGAAGAGA
GAAAGAAATTTCCAAAAGTTGAAAAAGCAAAATATCAAGGAAGAATGTAAAAGTAAGAGAATGAGAAGGT
GAAAGTGACACAAGCCTAGGTAAAGGGGCAATTTGGCAGCGATGAGCTAATAGCTGTGAGTGGCTGAAAC
CTGAATGAATTTACATTAAGAATTCTGTTAATACCAAAACAAATACACAGTAACCTAATAGTAGAGACAT
TTATCAACAAAGAAATAACTTCAGAACTATAAACCAGAGAGGGGAAGAGAGATACTGATAGGAAGGCATG
GGG
